Addgene plasmid #158399: pEMS2279
Purpose: High Copy number plasmid containing Ple349 (PDE6H MiniPromoter) insert
Depositing lab: Elizabeth Simpson. Depositing organization: University of British Columbia. Publication: Human MiniPromoters for ocular-rAAV expression in ON bipolar, cone, corneal, endothelial, Muller glial, and PAX6 cells. Korecki AJ, Cueva-Vargas JL, Fornes O, Agostinone J, Farkas RA, Hickmott JW, Lam SL, Mathelier A, Zhou M, Wasserman WW, Di Polo A, Simpson EM. Gene Ther. 2021 Feb 2. pii: 10.1038/s41434-021-00227-z. doi: 10.1038/s41434-021-00227-z. PubMed 33531684.
Backbone
  Vector backbone: pUC57
  Backbone manufacturer: GenScript
  Total vector size (bp): 4731
  Vector type: Unspecified
Growth in bacteria
  Bacterial resistance: Ampicillin, 100 μg/mL
  Growth temperature: 37°C
  Growth strain: DH5alpha
  Copy number: High Copy
Gene/Insert
  Gene/Insert name: Ple349 (alt name: PDE6H MiniPromoter)
  Species: H. sapiens (human)
  Insert size (bp): 2021
  Entrez Gene: PDE6H (a.k.a. ACHM6, RCD3)
  Promoter: Ple349
  Cloning method: Restriction Enzyme; 5′ cloning site FseI (not destroyed); 3′ cloning site AscI (not destroyed)
  Sequencing primers: 5′ M13-fwd; 3′ M13-rev
Terms and licenses: Academic/Nonprofit Terms; Industry Terms
Depositor comments: Plasmid commercially produced by Genscript . Please see the annotated GenBank file and the additional image file for the specific location of features in this plasmid, including the MiniPromoter.
How to cite: pEMS2279 was a gift from Elizabeth Simpson (Addgene plasmid # 158399 ; http://n2t.net/addgene:158399 ; RRID:Addgene_158399)
