[The description below was written by a language model from this plasmid's Addgene catalogue record and the feature table of its GenBank file.]
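Description:
pEMS2279 is a 4,731 bp high-copy bacterial cloning plasmid built on the commercial pUC57 backbone. It serves as a storage and source vector for Ple349, a human MiniPromoter derived from the PDE6H gene. The plasmid is propagated in E. coli through the pUC-type ColE1/pMB1 origin of replication. Selection is with ampicillin, using the beta-lactamase (AmpR) gene driven by its own promoter. The remaining annotated backbone elements are the usual pUC lacZ-region remnants: the lac promoter, lac operator and CAP binding site, along with M13 forward and reverse primer sites that bracket the cloning region and allow the insert to be sequenced from either end.

The payload is the 2,021 bp Ple349 element, a compact synthetic regulatory sequence assembled from human PDE6H genomic regions. PDE6H encodes the cone photoreceptor phosphodiesterase gamma subunit, and the associated publication describes MiniPromoters designed for cell-type-restricted expression from recombinant AAV in the eye, cone cells among the targets. The insert is flanked by intact FseI and AscI sites, so it can be excised and moved into other vectors, such as rAAV expression backbones. The record lists no reporter, coding sequence, polyadenylation signal or viral element downstream of the MiniPromoter, so this plasmid is a promoter donor rather than an expression construct. The feature table held here annotates only backbone elements and primer sites. The MiniPromoter itself is not marked, but it presumably occupies the unannotated interval between the M13 forward and reverse primer sites.
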