LOCUS       Exported 4731 bp ds-DNA circular SYN 13-MAY-2021
DEFINITION  High Copy number plasmid containing Ple349 (PDE6H MiniPromoter)
            insert.
ACCESSION   .
VERSION     .
KEYWORDS    pEMS2279
SOURCE      synthetic DNA construct
  ORGANISM  synthetic DNA construct
REFERENCE   1 (bases 1 to 4731)
  AUTHORS   Korecki AJ, Cueva-Vargas JL, Fornes O, Agostinone J, Farkas RA,
            Hickmott JW, Lam SL, Mathelier A, Zhou M, Wasserman WW, Di Polo A,
            Simpson EM
  TITLE     Human MiniPromoters for ocular-rAAV expression in ON bipolar, cone,
            corneal, endothelial, Muller glial, and PAX6 cells.
  JOURNAL   Gene Ther. 2021 Feb 2. pii: 10.1038/s41434-021-00227-z. doi:
            10.1038/s41434-021-00227-z.
  PUBMED    33531684
REFERENCE   2 (bases 1 to 4731)
  AUTHORS   .
  TITLE     Direct Submission
  JOURNAL   Exported May 13, 2021 from SnapGene Server 1.1.58
            http://www.snapgene.com
FEATURES             Location/Qualifiers
     source          1..4731
                     /organism="synthetic DNA construct"
                     /mol_type="other DNA"
     primer_bind     complement(29..51)
                     /label=pGEX 3'
                     /note="pGEX vectors, reverse primer"
     primer_bind     151..170
                     /label=pRS-marker
                     /note="pRS vectors, use to sequence yeast selectable
                     marker"
     primer_bind     364..386
                     /label=M13/pUC Forward
                     /note="In lacZ gene"
     primer_bind     378..395
                     /label=M13 Forward
                     /note="In lacZ gene. Also called M13-F20 or M13 (-21)
                     Forward"
     primer_bind     379..395
                     /label=M13 fwd
                     /note="common sequencing primer, one of multiple similar
                     variants"
     primer_bind     complement(2510..2526)
                     /label=M13 rev
                     /note="common sequencing primer, one of multiple similar
                     variants"
     primer_bind     complement(2510..2526)
                     /label=M13 Reverse
                     /note="In lacZ gene. Also called M13-rev"
     primer_bind     complement(2523..2545)
                     /label=M13/pUC Reverse
                     /note="In lacZ gene"
     protein_bind    2534..2550
                     /label=lac operator
                     /bound_moiety="lac repressor encoded by lacI"
                     /note="The lac repressor binds to the lac operator to
                     inhibit transcription in E. coli. This inhibition can be
                     relieved by adding lactose or
                     isopropyl-beta-D-thiogalactopyranoside (IPTG)."
     promoter        complement(2558..2588)
                     /label=lac promoter
                     /note="promoter for the E. coli lac operon"
     protein_bind    2603..2624
                     /label=CAP binding site
                     /bound_moiety="E. coli catabolite activator protein"
                     /note="CAP binding activates transcription in the presence
                     of cAMP."
     primer_bind     complement(2741..2758)
                     /label=L4440
                     /note="L4440 vector, forward primer"
     rep_origin      complement(2912..3500)
                     /direction=LEFT
                     /label=ori
                     /note="high-copy-number ColE1/pMB1/pBR322/pUC origin of
                     replication"
     primer_bind     complement(2992..3011)
                     /label=pBR322ori-F
                     /note="pBR322 origin, forward primer"
     CDS             complement(3671..4531)
                     /codon_start=1
                     /gene="bla"
                     /product="beta-lactamase"
                     /label=AmpR
                     /note="confers resistance to ampicillin, carbenicillin, and
                     related antibiotics"
                     /translation="MSIQHFRVALIPFFAAFCLPVFAHPETLVKVKDAEDQLGARVGYI
                     ELDLNSGKILESFRPEERFPMMSTFKVLLCGAVLSRIDAGQEQLGRRIHYSQNDLVEYS
                     PVTEKHLTDGMTVRELCSAAITMSDNTAANLLLTTIGGPKELTAFLHNMGDHVTRLDRW
                     EPELNEAIPNDERDTTMPVAMATTLRKLLTGELLTLASRQQLIDWMEADKVAGPLLRSA
                     LPAGWFIADKSGAGERGSRGIIAALGPDGKPSRIVVIYTTGSQATMDERNRQIAEIGAS
                     LIKHW"
     primer_bind     4294..4313
                     /label=Amp-R
                     /note="Ampicillin resistance gene, reverse primer"
     promoter        complement(4532..4636)
                     /gene="bla"
                     /label=AmpR promoter
     primer_bind     4704..4722
                     /label=pBRforEco
                     /note="pBR322 vectors, upsteam of EcoRI site, forward
                     primer"
ORIGIN
        1 tcgcgcgttt cggtgatgac ggtgaaaacc tctgacacat gcagctcccg gagacggtca
       61 cagcttgtct gtaagcggat gccgggagca gacaagcccg tcagggcgcg tcagcgggtg
      121 ttggcgggtg tcggggctgg cttaactatg cggcatcaga gcagattgta ctgagagtgc
      181 accatatgcg gtgtgaaata ccgcacagat gcgtaaggag aaaataccgc atcaggcgcc
      241 attcgccatt caggctgcgc aactgttggg aagggcgatc ggtgcgggcc tcttcgctat
      301 tacgccagct ggcgaaaggg ggatgtgctg caaggcgatt aagttgggta acgccagggt
      361 tttcccagtc acgacgttgt aaaacgacgg ccagtgaatt cgagctcggt acctcgcgaa
      421 tgcatctaga tggccggcct taattcataa gtttttttcc aagattaatg ttgttctgga
      481 gaatcaaacg tagggtattt agggaaagag gggccaggct tgtacattcc tttttcacgt
      541 ttagtgtgtt cccctctgga gtccactatg cattagtcag agtggaaagt tcagtctagg
      601 agattccaaa tgtggaggaa atgtgacttt aatgtgtctt cccactcact ggtattttaa
      661 gaagcactaa agaaagatta gagattagcg cttgcataag cagctaaagg acagctaaat
      721 ttttaattac tttctaatta cttagtacct gcactctact ttccaatata taattaataa
      781 cacttttcca tctgtcagaa gggatcaaga accagaagtt atagagctat ggaatacaga
      841 tttaagaaaa taattttatt atatttagtc ataaaatttg catacagtag agcttactcc
      901 ttgtgtggta tgtaatagta aaggaagatg tgaatggtaa tggagataca gaggagggag
      961 cagagggact catccagaga ccaaacactt tcctggcttt gcaaggtaat cattgctttc
     1021 aaaactcaga ggaattttgg taaagaccag tggagagcat atgaatgact ctcaagctgt
     1081 ctagttgctc atgtaatctg cttagggctg caggttaaga acctctccct gtctagaaag
     1141 gataaattga ccttctttct ctgtaatgtt atggagtgta attttctaat aggtaacaac
     1201 tggggaaaga acattgaaat tcactggcaa ggcatggaag tgaccagcaa acagacatct
     1261 tggtctctgt ctgctttgat gtagtgcagc acaaagacaa ttgaatatgc aaggtacttc
     1321 cagatttggg ccctgttcct ggctccacta ttaattttat ttgcagtctt gaatagctga
     1381 acttctggtg aatttgagca ggataattga agggctttgg ggggttgatc aggttccaaa
     1441 agaaaaattg cagaagaaaa catgttggac ctgtgggcct gggctgtggc tggggatgaa
     1501 aatgggaaag aacatgaagg agatacatgc agaccttctt gttatgccat gggacaagca
     1561 aataagtgaa acttgattat tacaaggtca ctgcaaaact tgattactga attcatttag
     1621 aaggagccca atagtgacct ccctgtttgc agcttcatag taaacagttt tctgaagaag
     1681 gaggaatctg tggcactaaa taaccacaga gaaaacagtt ctttactccc aggatgtgcc
     1741 tgcaaacttg gcccaggatg gtgtgagtgt gaggaaaagg agaaggggag ctgagagcat
     1801 gagaatgacc acagggcagg gcaggtggct gagccttctc cctttgaggt caagtgtttg
     1861 ttccattctg aagcagggtg ctggctggaa ttttggtaat ttttttttta tggctttggt
     1921 ttgggtcttg ctttgctttt caaattattg attttctctg cctcagcagg accctgggtg
     1981 atatttatgg gctcaacccc agcagtactt cccttcccag ctcctttcac tgtgtatatg
     2041 tgtgtgtgtg attgcgcaca taggtgtgtg tttgtcagag aaagggaaga aatgggggta
     2101 ttgaaatcta aaggtaagaa taaaaaaaag acagaagata ttgaatcaca aactgaaatt
     2161 tacccttgga tatcaacact ttttgtgttt ttgtgaatac aatacctatt tattgactgg
     2221 aatgaaccca agtcagtttt gaaagggcct ctaattattg gaaaactcct aagcctgtcc
     2281 cagcatcaac ccatgttctc ctaacttctt tgcacctggg ttgctgttct gagcttatga
     2341 cggtgagatt aggcagcatg agggtattac agagagataa gtcaggatgc aaagatcctt
     2401 ttgtcttttg caaagaaggc agctgggcag ctgataggaa caacggcgcg ccatcggatc
     2461 ccgggcccgt cgactgcaga ggcctgcatg caagcttggc gtaatcatgg tcatagctgt
     2521 ttcctgtgtg aaattgttat ccgctcacaa ttccacacaa catacgagcc ggaagcataa
     2581 agtgtaaagc ctggggtgcc taatgagtga gctaactcac attaattgcg ttgcgctcac
     2641 tgcccgcttt ccagtcggga aacctgtcgt gccagctgca ttaatgaatc ggccaacgcg
     2701 cggggagagg cggtttgcgt attgggcgct cttccgcttc ctcgctcact gactcgctgc
     2761 gctcggtcgt tcggctgcgg cgagcggtat cagctcactc aaaggcggta atacggttat
     2821 ccacagaatc aggggataac gcaggaaaga acatgtgagc aaaaggccag caaaaggcca
     2881 ggaaccgtaa aaaggccgcg ttgctggcgt ttttccatag gctccgcccc cctgacgagc
     2941 atcacaaaaa tcgacgctca agtcagaggt ggcgaaaccc gacaggacta taaagatacc
     3001 aggcgtttcc ccctggaagc tccctcgtgc gctctcctgt tccgaccctg ccgcttaccg
     3061 gatacctgtc cgcctttctc ccttcgggaa gcgtggcgct ttctcatagc tcacgctgta
     3121 ggtatctcag ttcggtgtag gtcgttcgct ccaagctggg ctgtgtgcac gaaccccccg
     3181 ttcagcccga ccgctgcgcc ttatccggta actatcgtct tgagtccaac ccggtaagac
     3241 acgacttatc gccactggca gcagccactg gtaacaggat tagcagagcg aggtatgtag
     3301 gcggtgctac agagttcttg aagtggtggc ctaactacgg ctacactaga agaacagtat
     3361 ttggtatctg cgctctgctg aagccagtta ccttcggaaa aagagttggt agctcttgat
     3421 ccggcaaaca aaccaccgct ggtagcggtg gtttttttgt ttgcaagcag cagattacgc
     3481 gcagaaaaaa aggatctcaa gaagatcctt tgatcttttc tacggggtct gacgctcagt
     3541 ggaacgaaaa ctcacgttaa gggattttgg tcatgagatt atcaaaaagg atcttcacct
     3601 agatcctttt aaattaaaaa tgaagtttta aatcaatcta aagtatatat gagtaaactt
     3661 ggtctgacag ttaccaatgc ttaatcagtg aggcacctat ctcagcgatc tgtctatttc
     3721 gttcatccat agttgcctga ctccccgtcg tgtagataac tacgatacgg gagggcttac
     3781 catctggccc cagtgctgca atgataccgc gagacccacg ctcaccggct ccagatttat
     3841 cagcaataaa ccagccagcc ggaagggccg agcgcagaag tggtcctgca actttatccg
     3901 cctccatcca gtctattaat tgttgccggg aagctagagt aagtagttcg ccagttaata
     3961 gtttgcgcaa cgttgttgcc attgctacag gcatcgtggt gtcacgctcg tcgtttggta
     4021 tggcttcatt cagctccggt tcccaacgat caaggcgagt tacatgatcc cccatgttgt
     4081 gcaaaaaagc ggttagctcc ttcggtcctc cgatcgttgt cagaagtaag ttggccgcag
     4141 tgttatcact catggttatg gcagcactgc ataattctct tactgtcatg ccatccgtaa
     4201 gatgcttttc tgtgactggt gagtactcaa ccaagtcatt ctgagaatag tgtatgcggc
     4261 gaccgagttg ctcttgcccg gcgtcaatac gggataatac cgcgccacat agcagaactt
     4321 taaaagtgct catcattgga aaacgttctt cggggcgaaa actctcaagg atcttaccgc
     4381 tgttgagatc cagttcgatg taacccactc gtgcacccaa ctgatcttca gcatctttta
     4441 ctttcaccag cgtttctggg tgagcaaaaa caggaaggca aaatgccgca aaaaagggaa
     4501 taagggcgac acggaaatgt tgaatactca tactcttcct ttttcaatat tattgaagca
     4561 tttatcaggg ttattgtctc atgagcggat acatatttga atgtatttag aaaaataaac
     4621 aaataggggt tccgcgcaca tttccccgaa aagtgccacc tgacgtctaa gaaaccatta
     4681 ttatcatgac attaacctat aaaaataggc gtatcacgag gccctttcgt c
//
